Addgene plasmid #116818: pHAGE-FGFR3__TACC3
Purpose: Lentiviral expression of FGFR3__TACC3 fusion
Depositing lab: Gordon Mills & Kenneth Scott. Depositing organization: Baylor College of Medicine. Publication: Systematic Functional Annotation of Somatic Mutations in Cancer. Ng PK, Li J, Jeong KJ, Shao S, Chen H, Tsang YH, Sengupta S, Wang Z, Bhavana VH, Tran R, Soewito S, Minussi DC, Moreno D, Kong K, Dogruluk T, Lu H, Gao J, Tokheim C, Zhou DC, Johnson AM, Zeng J, Ip CKM, Ju Z, Wester M, Yu S, Li Y, Vellano CP, Schultz N, Karchin R, Ding L, Lu Y, Cheung LWT, Chen K, Shaw KR, Meric-Bernstam F, Scott KL, Yi S, Sahni N, Liang H, Mills GB. Cancer Cell. 2018 Mar 12;33(3):450-462.e10. doi: 10.1016/j.ccell.2018.01.021. PubMed 29533785.
Backbone
  Vector backbone: pHAGE
  Vector type: Lentiviral
Growth in bacteria
  Bacterial resistance: Ampicillin, 100 μg/mL
  Growth temperature: 37°C
  Growth strain: Stbl3
  Copy number: High Copy
Gene/Insert
  Gene/Insert name: FGFR3__TACC3
  Species: H. sapiens (human)
  Cloning method: Gateway Cloning
Terms and licenses: Academic/Nonprofit Terms; Industry Terms: Not Available to Industry
How to cite: pHAGE-FGFR3__TACC3 was a gift from Gordon Mills & Kenneth Scott (Addgene plasmid # 116818 ; http://n2t.net/addgene:116818 ; RRID:Addgene_116818)
