[The description below was written by a language model from this plasmid's Addgene catalogue record and pLannotate feature annotations shown in this document.]
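Description:
pHAGE-FGFR3__TACC3 is an HIV-1-based lentiviral expression plasmid of about 11.4 kb, built on the pHAGE backbone, that delivers the human FGFR3–TACC3 oncogenic fusion into mammalian cells. It is maintained in E. coli through a high-copy ColE1/pUC-type origin and an ampicillin resistance gene (β-lactamase). The record lists a recombination-deficient strain for propagation, as is usual for LTR-containing vectors. The viral portion carries a truncated 5' LTR, the Ψ packaging signal with an adjoining gag fragment, the Rev response element, the cPPT/CTS, and a ΔU3 self-inactivating 3' LTR. The viral structural and enzymatic genes are absent, so particle production would rely on packaging functions supplied in trans.

Between the LTRs, the constitutive human EF-1α promoter drives the fusion open reading frame, which was introduced by Gateway recombination and is flanked by attB1 and attB2 sites. The annotation shows a large FGFR3 segment joined directly to a C-terminal TACC3 segment, so most of the receptor tyrosine kinase is joined to the C-terminal portion of TACC3. A V5 epitope tag lies just downstream of attB2. Whether it is read in frame with the insert depends on whether the fusion retains a stop codon, which the record does not state. An EMCV IRES followed by EGFP lets the same transcript report transduced cells by fluorescence, and a WPRE boosts transcript expression. No mammalian drug-selection marker is annotated. Short lac, SV40 and nef fragments are backbone remnants. The plasmid comes from a collection built for systematic functional annotation of somatic cancer alterations, where it serves to express the fusion stably in cell models.
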