Features (pLannotate 1.2.2; 28 found; start..end, strand, type, name):
    377..634     +  LTR            5' LTR (truncated): truncated 5' long terminal repeat (LTR) from HIV-1
    681..806     +  misc_feature   HIV-1 Ψ: packaging signal of human immunodeficiency virus type 1
    790..1128    +  CDS            HIV-1 gag (fragment): gag protein from human immunodeficiency virus 1; gag
   1303..1536    +  misc_feature   RRE: The Rev response element (RRE) of HIV-1 allows for Rev-dependent mRNA export from the nucleus to the cytoplasm.
   1913..2013    +  CDS            Rev (fragment): human immunodeficiency virus 1 (HIV-1) Rev protein; rev; enhances nuclear export of unspliced and incompletely spliced viral mRNAs
   2058..2175    +  misc_feature   cPPT/CTS: central polypurine tract and central termination sequence of HIV-1
   2223..3401    +  promoter       EF-1α promoter: strong constitutive promoter for human elongation factor EF-1α
   3422..3439    +  protein_bind   attB1 (fragment): mutant version of attB; core recombination site for the Gateway® BP reaction BP Clonase™
   3445..5718    +  CDS            FGFR3 (fragment): FGFR3_HUMAN - Also known as JTK4. Experimental evidence at protein level: Swiss-Prot protein existence level 1. Tyrosine-protein kinase that acts as cell-surface receptor for fibroblast growth factors and plays an essential role in the regulation of cell proliferation, differentiation and apoptosis. Plays an essential role in the regulation of chondrocyte differentiation, proliferation and apoptosis, and is required for normal skeleton development. Regulates both osteogenesis and postnatal bone mineralization by osteoblasts. Promotes apoptosis in chondrocytes, but can also promote cancer cell
   5683..6291    +  CDS            TACC3 (fragment) (sequence partly withheld): TACC3_HUMAN - Also known as ERIC1. Experimental evidence at protein level: Swiss-Prot protein existence level 1. Plays a role in the microtubule-dependent coupling of the nucleus and the centrosome. Involved in the processes that regulate centrosome-mediated interkinetic nuclear migration (INM) of neural progenitors (By similarity). Acts as component of the TACC3/ch- TOG/clathrin complex proposed to contribute to stabilization of kinetochore fibers of the mitotic spindle by acting as inter- microtubule bridge. The TACC3/ch-TOG/clathrin complex is required for the maintenance of kinetochore fib
   6318..6342    -  protein_bind   attB2: mutant version of attB; recombination site for the Gateway® BP reaction BP Clonase™
   6395..6436    +  CDS            V5 tag: epitope tag from simian virus 5
   6562..7024    +  misc_feature   IRES: internal ribosome entry site (IRES) of the encephalomyocarditis virus (EMCV)
   7038..7757    +  CDS            EGFP: the original enhanced GFP (Yang et al., 1996) mammalian codon-optimized
   7771..8359    +  misc_feature   WPRE: woodchuck hepatitis virus posttranscriptional regulatory element
   8367..8432    +  CDS            nef (fragment): NEF_HV1Z2 - Experimental evidence at protein level: Swiss-Prot protein existence level 1. Extracellular Nef protein targets CD4(+) T-lymphocytes for apoptosis by interacting with CXCR4 surface receptors. From Human immunodeficiency virus type 1 group M subtype D (isolate Z2/CDC-Z34) (HIV-1).
   8434..8667    +  LTR            3' LTR (ΔU3): self-inactivating 3' long terminal repeat (LTR) from HIV-1
   8872..8976    +  promoter       AmpR promoter: bla
   8977..9837    +  CDS            AmpR: β-lactamase; bla; confers resistance to ampicillin, carbenicillin, and related antibiotics
  10008..10596   +  rep_origin     ori: high-copy-number ColE1/pMB1/pBR322/pUC origin of replication
  10779..10833   +  CDS            lacI (fragment): lac repressor; lacI; The lac repressor binds to the lac operator to inhibit transcription in E. coli. This inhibition can be relieved by adding lactose or isopropyl-β-D-thiogalactopyranoside (IPTG).
  10839..10932   +  rep_origin     SV40 ori (fragment): SV40 origin of replication
  10957..10994   +  CDS            lacI (fragment): lac repressor; lacI; The lac repressor binds to the lac operator to inhibit transcription in E. coli. This inhibition can be relieved by adding lactose or isopropyl-β-D-thiogalactopyranoside (IPTG).
  11007..11028   +  protein_bind   CAP binding site: CAP binding activates transcription in the presence of cAMP. E. coli catabolite activator protein
  11043..11073   +  promoter       lac promoter: promoter for the E. coli lac operon
  11077..11099   +  protein_bind   lac operator (fragment): The lac repressor binds to the lac operator to inhibit transcription in E. coli. This inhibition can be relieved by adding lactose or isopropyl-β-D-thiogalactopyranoside (IPTG). lac repressor encoded by lacI
  11131..11214   +  polyA_signal   SV40 poly(A) signal (fragment): SV40 polyadenylation signal
  11381..329     +  CDS            nef (fragment) (across the origin): NEF_HV1BR - Experimental evidence at protein level: Swiss-Prot protein existence level 1. Extracellular Nef protein targets CD4(+) T-lymphocytes for apoptosis by interacting with CXCR4 surface receptors (PubMed:14990729). From Human immunodeficiency virus type 1 group M subtype B (isolate BRU/LAI) (HIV-1).
>Addgene plasmid #116818 | pHAGE-FGFR3__TACC3 | addgene full sequence | sequence record 241762 | Addgene NGS Result
TGGAAGGGCTAATTCACTCCCAAAGAAGACAAGATATCCTTGATCTGTGGATCTACCACACACAAGGCTA
CTTCCCTGATTAGCAGAACTACACACCAGGGCCAGGGGTCAGATATCCACTGACCTTTGGATGGTGCTAC
AAGCTAGTACCAGTTGAGCCAGATAAGGTAGAAGAGGCCAATAAAGGAGAGAACACCAGCTTGTTACACC
CTGTGAGCCTGCATGGGATGGATGACCCGGAGAGAGAAGTGTTAGAGTGGAGGTTTGACAGCCGCCTAGC
ATTTCATCACGTGGCCCGAGAGCTGCATCCGGAGTACTTCAAGAACTGCTGATATCGAGCTTGCTACAAG
GGACTTTCCGCTGGGGACTTTCCAGGGAGGCGTGGCCTGGGCGGGACTGGGGAGTGGCGAGCCCTCAGAT
CCTGCATATAAGCAGCTGCTTTTTGCCTGTACTGGGTCTCTCTGGTTAGACCAGATCTGAGCCTGGGAGC
TCTCTGGCTAACTAGGGAACCCACTGCTTAAGCCTCAATAAAGCTTGCCTTGAGTGCTTCAAGTAGTGTG
TGCCCGTCTGTTGTGTGACTCTGGTAACTAGAGATCCCTCAGACCCTTTTAGTCAGTGTGGAAAATCTCT
AGCAGTGGCGCCCGAACAGGGACTTGAAAGCGAAAGGGAAACCAGAGGAGCTCTCTCGACGCAGGACTCG
GCTTGCTGAAGCGCGCACGGCAAGAGGCGAGGGGCGGCGACTGGTGAGTACGCCAAAAATTTTGACTAGC
GGAGGCTAGAAGGAGAGAGATGGGTGCGAGAGCGTCAGTATTAAGCGGGGGAGAATTAGATCGCGATGGG
AAAAAATTCGGTTAAGGCCAGGGGGAAAGAAAAAATATAAATTAAAACATATAGTATGGGCAAGCAGGGA
GCTAGAACGATTCGCAGTTAATCCTGGCCTGTTAGAAACATCAGAAGGCTGTAGACAAATACTGGGACAG
CTACAACCATCCCTTCAGACAGGATCAGAAGAACTTAGATCATTATATAATACAGTAGCAACCCTCTATT
GTGTGCATCAAAGGATAGAGATAAAAGACACCAAGGAAGCTTTAGACAAGATAGAGGAAGAGCAAAACAA
AAGTAAGACCACCGCACAGCAAGCGGCCGGCCGCTGATCTTCAGACCTGGAGGAGGAGATATGAGGGACA
ATTGGAGAAGTGAATTATATAAATATAAAGTAGTAAAAATTGAACCATTAGGAGTAGCACCCACCAAGGC
AAAGAGAAGAGTGGTGCAGAGAGAAAAAAGAGCAGTGGGAATAGGAGCTTTGTTCCTTGGGTTCTTGGGA
GCAGCAGGAAGCACTATGGGCGCAGCGTCAATGACGCTGACGGTACAGGCCAGACAATTATTGTCTGGTA
TAGTGCAGCAGCAGAACAATTTGCTGAGGGCTATTGAGGCGCAACAGCATCTGTTGCAACTCACAGTCTG
GGGCATCAAGCAGCTCCAGGCAAGAATCCTGGCTGTGGAAAGATACCTAAAGGATCAACAGCTCCTGGGG
ATTTGGGGTTGCTCTGGAAAACTCATTTGCACCACTGCTGTGCCTTGGAATGCTAGTTGGAGTAATAAAT
CTCTGGAACAGATTTGGAATCACACGACCTGGATGGAGTGGGACAGAGAAATTAACAATTACACAAGCTT
AATACACTCCTTAATTGAAGAATCGCAAAACCAGCAAGAAAAGAATGAACAAGAATTATTGGAATTAGAT
AAATGGGCAAGTTTGTGGAATTGGTTTAACATAACAAATTGGCTGTGGTATATAAAATTATTCATAATGA
TAGTAGGAGGCTTGGTAGGTTTAAGAATAGTTTTTGCTGTACTTTCTATAGTGAATAGAGTTAGGCAGGG
ATATTCACCATTATCGTTTCAGACCCACCTCCCAACCCCGAGGGGACCCGACAGGCCCGAAGGAATAGAA
GAAGAAGGTGGAGAGAGAGACAGAGACAGATCCATTCGATTAGTGAACGGATCTCGACGGTATCGCCGAA
TTCACAAATGGCAGTATTCATCCACAATTTTAAAAGAAAAGGGGGGATTGGGGGGTACAGTGCAGGGGAA
AGAATAGTAGACATAATAGCAACAGACATACAAACTAAAGAATTACAAAAACAAATTACAAAAATTCAAA
ATTTTCGGGTTTATTACAGGGACAGCAGAGATCCAGTTTGGACTAGTCGTGAGGCTCCGGTGCCCGTCAG
TGGGCAGAGCGCACATCGCCCACAGTCCCCGAGAAGTTGGGGGGAGGGGTCGGCAATTGAACCGGTGCCT
AGAGAAGGTGGCGCGGGGTAAACTGGGAAAGTGATGTCGTGTACTGGCTCCGCCTTTTTCCCGAGGGTGG
GGGAGAACCGTATATAAGTGCAGTAGTCGCCGTGAACGTTCTTTTTCGCAACGGGTTTGCCGCCAGAACA
CAGGTAAGTGCCGTGTGTGGTTCCCGCGGGCCTGGCCTCTTTACGGGTTATGGCCCTTGCGTGCCTTGAA
TTACTTCCACCTGGCTGCAGTACGTGATTCTTGATCCCGAGCTTCGGGTTGGAAGTGGGTGGGAGAGTTC
GAGGCCTTGCGCTTAAGGAGCCCCTTCGCCTCGTGCTTGAGTTGAGGCCTGGCCTGGGCGCTGGGGCCGC
CGCGTGCGAATCTGGTGGCACCTTCGCGCCTGTCTCGCTGCTTTCGATAAGTCTCTAGCCATTTAAAATT
TTTGATGACCTGCTGCGACGCTTTTTTTCTGGCAAGATAGTCTTGTAAATGCGGGCCAAGATCTGCACAC
TGGTATTTCGGTTTTTGGGGCCGCGGGCGGCGACGGGGCCCGTGCGTCCCAGCGCACATGTTCGGCGAGG
CGGGGCCTGCGAGCGCGGCCACCGAGAATCGGACGGGGGTAGTCTCAAGCTGGCCGGCCTGCTCTGGTGC
CTGGCCTCGCGCCGCCGTGTATCGCCCCGCCCTGGGCGGCAAGGCTGGCCCGGTCGGCACCAGTTGCGTG
AGCGGAAAGATGGCCGCTTCCCGGCCCTGCTGCAGGGAGCTCAAAATGGAGGACGCGGCGCTCGGGAGAG
CGGGCGGGTGAGTCACCCACACAAAGGAAAAGGGCCTTTCCGTCCTCAGCCGTCGCTTCATGTGACTCCA
CGGAGTACCGGGCGCCGTCCAGGCACCTCGATTAGTTCTCGAGCTTTTGGAGTACGTCGTCTTTAGGTTG
GGGGGAGGGGTTTTATGCGATGGAGTTTCCCCACACTGAGTGGGTGGAGACTGAAGTTAGGCCAGCTTGG
CACTTGATGTAATTCTCCTTGGAATTTGCCCTTTTTGAGTTTGGATCTTGGTTCATTCTCAAGCCTCAGA
CAGTGGTTCAAAGTTTTTTTCTTCCATTTCAGGTGTCGTGAAGCGGCCCTGCAGATATCAACAAGTTTGT
ACAAAAAAGTTGGCATGGGAGCACCAGCTTGTGCCCTGGCTCTGTGTGTGGCCGTGGCTATTGTGGCTGG
CGCCTCTAGCGAGTCTCTGGGCACAGAGCAGAGAGTCGTGGGCAGAGCCGCTGAAGTGCCTGGACCTGAG
CCTGGCCAGCAAGAGCAGCTGGTGTTTGGCTCTGGCGACGCCGTGGAACTGAGCTGTCCTCCTCCTGGTG
GCGGCCCTATGGGCCCTACAGTGTGGGTTAAGGACGGCACCGGACTGGTGCCTAGCGAGAGAGTGCTCGT
TGGCCCTCAGAGACTGCAGGTCCTGAACGCCTCTCACGAGGACTCCGGCGCCTACAGCTGCAGACAGAGG
CTGACCCAGCGGGTGCTGTGCCACTTCTCCGTCAGAGTGACCGATGCCCCTAGCAGCGGCGACGACGAGG
ATGGCGAGGATGAGGCCGAAGATACCGGCGTGGACACAGGCGCCCCTTACTGGACCAGACCCGAGCGGAT
GGACAAGAAACTGCTGGCCGTGCCTGCCGCCAACACCGTGCGGTTTAGATGCCCAGCCGCCGGAAACCCC
ACCCCTTCCATCAGCTGGCTGAAGAACGGAAGAGAGTTCCGGGGCGAGCACCGGATCGGCGGCATTAAGC
TGAGACACCAGCAGTGGTCCCTGGTCATGGAAAGCGTGGTGCCCTCCGACCGGGGCAACTACACCTGTGT
GGTGGAAAACAAGTTCGGCAGCATCCGGCAGACCTACACCCTGGACGTGCTGGAAAGAAGCCCTCACAGA
CCCATCCTGCAGGCCGGACTGCCTGCCAATCAGACAGCCGTGCTGGGCAGCGACGTGGAATTTCACTGCA
AGGTGTACAGCGACGCCCAGCCCCACATCCAGTGGCTGAAACACGTGGAAGTGAACGGCAGCAAAGTGGG
CCCCGACGGCACACCTTACGTGACCGTGCTGAAAACAGCCGGCGCTAACACCACCGACAAAGAACTGGAA
GTGCTGTCCCTGCACAACGTGACCTTCGAGGATGCCGGCGAGTACACATGTCTGGCCGGCAACAGCATCG
GCTTCTCCCACCATTCTGCCTGGCTGGTGGTGCTGCCCGCCGAAGAGGAACTGGTGGAAGCCGACGAGGC
CGGAAGCGTGTACGCCGGAATCCTGAGCTACGGCGTGGGCTTTTTCCTGTTCATCCTGGTTGTGGCCGCC
GTGACCCTGTGCAGACTGAGAAGCCCACCTAAGAAGGGCCTGGGCTCCCCTACCGTGCACAAGATCAGCC
GGTTCCCTCTGAAGAGACAGGTGTCCCTGGAAAGCAACGCCTCCATGAGCAGCAACACCCCTCTCGTGCG
GATCGCCAGACTGTCTAGCGGCGAAGGCCCAACCCTGGCCAACGTGTCAGAGCTGGAACTGCCAGCCGAC
CCCAAGTGGGAGCTGAGCAGAGCTAGACTGACCCTGGGCAAGCCTCTGGGCGAGGGCTGCTTTGGACAGG
TTGTGATGGCCGAGGCCATCGGCATCGATAAGGATAGAGCCGCCAAGCCCGTGACAGTGGCAGTGAAGAT
GCTGAAGGACGACGCCACAGACAAGGACCTGTCCGACCTGGTGTCCGAGATGGAAATGATGAAGATGATC
GGCAAGCACAAGAACATCATCAATCTGCTGGGAGCCTGCACCCAGGGCGGACCCCTGTATGTGCTGGTCG
AATACGCCGCCAAAGGCAACCTGCGCGAGTTCCTGAGAGCCAGAAGGCCTCCCGGCCTGGACTACAGCTT
CGATACCTGCAAGCCACCCGAGGAACAGCTGACCTTTAAGGACCTCGTGTCCTGCGCCTATCAGGTGGCC
AGAGGCATGGAATACCTGGCCTCCCAGAAGTGCATCCACCGGGACCTGGCCGCCAGAAACGTGCTCGTGA
CCGAGGACAACGTCATGAAGATCGCCGATTTCGGCCTGGCCCGGGATGTGCACAATCTGGATTACTACAA
GAAAACCACCAACGGCCGGCTGCCAGTGAAGTGGATGGCCCCTGAGGCCCTGTTCGACAGAGTGTACACC
CACCAGTCTGACGTGTGGTCCTTCGGCGTGCTGCTGTGGGAGATCTTCACACTGGGCGGCAGCCCCTACC
CTGGCATCCCCGTGGAAGAACTGTTCAAGCTGCTGAAAGAGGGCCACCGGATGGATAAGCCCGCCAATTG
CACCCACGACCTGTATATGATCATGCGGGAATGCTGGCACGCCGCTCCAAGCCAGCGGCCTACCTTCAAA
CAGCTGGTTGAGGACCTGGACAGGGTGCTGACCGTGACCTCCACCGACGTGAAGGCCACCCAAGAGGAAA
ACCGCGAGCTGCGGAGCAGATGCGAGGAACTCCACGGCAAGAACCTGGAACTCGGCAAGATCATGGACAG
ATTCGAAGAGGTGGTGTACCAGGCCATGGAAGAGGTCCAGAAGCAGAAAGAGCTGTCTAAGGCCGAGATC
CAGAAAGTCCTGAAAGAAAAGGACCAGCTCACCACGGACCTGAACAGCATGGAAAAGAGCTTCAGCGACC
TGTTTAAGCGCTTCGAAAAACAGAAAGAAGTGATCGAGGGCTATCGGAAGAACGAGGAATCCCTGAAGAA
GTGCGTCGAGGACTACCTGGCTCGGATCACACAAGAGGGGCAGCGGTATCAGGCCCTGAAGGCTCACGCC
GAGGAAAAACTCCAGCTGGCCAATGAAGAGATTGCCCAAGTGCGGTCCAAGGCCCAGGCTGAA
[138 nt withheld, positions 6154-6291]
GACTACAAGGACGATGACGACAAGTGACCCAACTTTCTTGTACAAAGTGGTTGATATCCAGCACAGTGGC
GGCCGCTCGAGTCTAGAGGGCCCGCGGTTCGAAGGTAAGCCTATCCCTAACCCTCTCCTCGGTCTCGATT
CTACGCGTACCGGTTAGTAATGAGATCCCTCCCCCCCCCCTAACGTTACTGGCCGAAGCCGCTTGGAATA
AGGCCGGTGTGCGTTTGTCTATATGTTATTTTCCACCATATTGCCGTCTTTTGGCAATGTGAGGGCCCGG
AAACCTGGCCCTGTCTTCTTGACGAGCATTCCTAGGGGTCTTTCCCCTCTCGCCAAAGGAATGCAAGGTC
TGTTGAATGTCGTGAAGGAAGCAGTTCCTCTGGAAGCTTCTTGAAGACAAACAACGTCTGTAGCGACCCT
TTGCAGGCAGCGGAACCCCCCACCTGGCGACAGGTGCCTCTGCGGCCAAAAGCCACGTGTATAAGATACA
CCTGCAAAGGCGGCACAACCCCAGTGCCACGTTGTGAGTTGGATAGTTGTGGAAAGAGTCAAATGGCTCT
CCTCAAGCGTATTCAACAAGGGGCTGAAGGATGCCCAGAAGGTACCCCATTGTATGGGATCTGATCTGGG
GCCTCGGTGCACATGCTTTACATGTGTTTAGTCGAGGTTAAAAAAACGTCTAGGCCCCCCGAACCACGGG
GACGTGGTTTTCCTTTGAAAAACACGATGATAATATGGCCACACATATGGTGAGCAAGGGCGAGGAGCTG
TTCACCGGGGTGGTGCCCATCCTGGTCGAGCTGGACGGCGACGTAAACGGCCACAAGTTCAGCGTGTCCG
GCGAGGGCGAGGGCGATGCCACCTACGGCAAGCTGACCCTGAAGTTCATCTGCACCACCGGCAAGCTGCC
CGTGCCCTGGCCCACCCTCGTGACCACCCTGACCTACGGCGTGCAGTGCTTCAGCCGCTACCCCGACCAC
ATGAAGCAGCACGACTTCTTCAAGTCCGCCATGCCCGAAGGCTACGTCCAGGAGCGCACCATCTTCTTCA
AGGACGACGGCAACTACAAGACCCGCGCCGAGGTGAAGTTCGAGGGCGACACCCTGGTGAACCGCATCGA
GCTGAAGGGCATCGACTTCAAGGAGGACGGCAACATCCTGGGGCACAAGCTGGAGTACAACTACAACAGC
CACAACGTCTATATCATGGCCGACAAGCAGAAGAACGGCATCAAGGTGAACTTCAAGATCCGCCACAACA
TCGAGGACGGCAGCGTGCAGCTCGCCGACCACTACCAGCAGAACACCCCCATCGGCGACGGCCCCGTGCT
GCTGCCCGACAACCACTACCTGAGCACCCAGTCCGCCCTGAGCAAAGACCCCAACGAGAAGCGCGATCAC
ATGGTCCTGCTGGAGTTCGTGACCGCCGCCGGGATCACTCTCGGCATGGACGAGCTGTACAAGTAAATCG
ATAGATCCTAATCAACCTCTGGATTACAAAATTTGTGAAAGATTGACTGGTATTCTTAACTATGTTGCTC
CTTTTACGCTATGTGGATACGCTGCTTTAATGCCTTTGTATCATGCTATTGCTTCCCGTATGGCTTTCAT
TTTCTCCTCCTTGTATAAATCCTGGTTGCTGTCTCTTTATGAGGAGTTGTGGCCCGTTGTCAGGCAACGT
GGCGTGGTGTGCACTGTGTTTGCTGACGCAACCCCCACTGGTTGGGGCATTGCCACCACCTGTCAGCTCC
TTTCCGGGACTTTCGCTTTCCCCCTCCCTATTGCCACGGCGGAACTCATCGCCGCCTGCCTTGCCCGCTG
CTGGACAGGGGCTCGGCTGTTGGGCACTGACAATTCCGTGGTGTTGTCGGGGAAATCATCGTCCTTTCCT
TGGCTGCTCGCCTGTGTTGCCACCTGGATTCTGCGCGGGACGTCCTTCTGCTACGTCCCTTCGGCCCTCA
ATCCAGCGGACCTTCCTTCCCGCGGCCTGCTGCCGGCTCTGCGGCCTCTTCCGCGTCTTCGCCTTCGCCC
TCAGACGAGTCGGATCTCCCTTTGGGCCGCCTCCCCGCCTGAGATCCTTTAAGACCAATGACTTACAAGG
CAGCTGTAGATCTTAGCCACTTTTTAAAAGAAAAGGGGGGACTGGAAGGGCTAATTCACTCCCAACGAAG
ACAAGATCTGCTTTTTGCTTGTACTGGGTCTCTCTGGTTAGACCAGATCTGAGCCTGGGAGCTCTCTGGC
TAACTAGGGAACCCACTGCTTAAGCCTCAATAAAGCTTGCCTTGAGTGCTTCAAGTAGTGTGTGCCCGTC
TGTTGTGTGACTCTGGTAACTAGAGATCCCTCAGACCCTTTTAGTCAGTGTGGAAAATCTCTAGCAGTAG
TAGTTCATGTCATCTTATTATTCAGTATTTATAACTTGCAAAGAAATGAATATCAGAGAGTGAGAGGCCC
GGGTTAATTAAGGAAAGGGCTAGATCATTCTTGAAGACGAAAGGGCCTCGTGATACGCCTATTTTTATAG
GTTAATGTCATGATAATAATGGTTTCTTAGACGTCAGGTGGCACTTTTCGGGGAAATGTGCGCGGAACCC
CTATTTGTTTATTTTTCTAAATACATTCAAATATGTATCCGCTCATGAGACAATAACCCTGATAAATGCT
TCAATAATATTGAAAAAGGAAGAGTATGAGTATTCAACATTTCCGTGTCGCCCTTATTCCCTTTTTTGCG
GCATTTTGCCTTCCTGTTTTTGCTCACCCAGAAACGCTGGTGAAAGTAAAAGATGCTGAAGATCAGTTGG
GTGCACGAGTGGGTTACATCGAACTGGATCTCAACAGCGGTAAGATCCTTGAGAGTTTTCGCCCCGAAGA
ACGTTTTCCAATGATGAGCACTTTTAAAGTTCTGCTATGTGGCGCGGTATTATCCCGTGTTGACGCCGGG
CAAGAGCAACTCGGTCGCCGCATACACTATTCTCAGAATGACTTGGTTGAGTACTCACCAGTCACAGAAA
AGCATCTTACGGATGGCATGACAGTAAGAGAATTATGCAGTGCTGCCATAACCATGAGTGATAACACTGC
GGCCAACTTACTTCTGACAACGATCGGAGGACCGAAGGAGCTAACCGCTTTTTTGCACAACATGGGGGAT
CATGTAACTCGCCTTGATCGTTGGGAACCGGAGCTGAATGAAGCCATACCAAACGACGAGCGTGACACCA
CGATGCCTGTAGCAATGGCAACAACGTTGCGCAAACTATTAACTGGCGAACTACTTACTCTAGCTTCCCG
GCAACAATTAATAGACTGGATGGAGGCGGATAAAGTTGCAGGACCACTTCTGCGCTCGGCCCTTCCGGCT
GGCTGGTTTATTGCTGATAAATCTGGAGCCGGTGAGCGTGGGTCTCGCGGTATCATTGCAGCACTGGGGC
CAGATGGTAAGCCCTCCCGTATCGTAGTTATCTACACGACGGGGAGTCAGGCAACTATGGATGAACGAAA
TAGACAGATCGCTGAGATAGGTGCCTCACTGATTAAGCATTGGTAACTGTCAGACCAAGTTTACTCATAT
ATACTTTAGATTGATTTAAAACTTCATTTTTAATTTAAAAGGATCTAGGTGAAGATCCTTTTTGATAATC
TCATGACCAAAATCCCTTAACGTGAGTTTTCGTTCCACTGAGCGTCAGACCCCGTAGAAAAGATCAAAGG
ATCTTCTTGAGATCCTTTTTTTCTGCGCGTAATCTGCTGCTTGCAAACAAAAAAACCACCGCTACCAGCG
GTGGTTTGTTTGCCGGATCAAGAGCTACCAACTCTTTTTCCGAAGGTAACTGGCTTCAGCAGAGCGCAGA
TACCAAATACTGTTCTTCTAGTGTAGCCGTAGTTAGGCCACCACTTCAAGAACTCTGTAGCACCGCCTAC
ATACCTCGCTCTGCTAATCCTGTTACCAGTGGCTGCTGCCAGTGGCGATAAGTCGTGTCTTACCGGGTTG
GACTCAAGACGATAGTTACCGGATAAGGCGCAGCGGTCGGGCTGAACGGGGGGTTCGTGCACACAGCCCA
GCTTGGAGCGAACGACCTACACCGAACTGAGATACCTACAGCGTGAGCTATGAGAAAGCGCCACGCTTCC
CGAAGGGAGAAAGGCGGACAGGTATCCGGTAAGCGGCAGGGTCGGAACAGGAGAGCGCACGAGGGAGCTT
CCAGGGGGAAACGCCTGGTATCTTTATAGTCCTGTCGGGTTTCGCCACCTCTGACTTGAGCGTCGATTTT
TGTGATGCTCGTCAGGGGGGCGGAGCCTATGGAAAAACGCCAGCAACGCGGCCTTTTTACGGTTCCTGGC
CTTTTGCTGGCCTTTTGCTCACATGTTCTTTCCTGCGTTATCCCCTGATTCTGTGGATAACCGTATTACC
GCCTTTGAGTGAGCTGATACCGCTCGCCGCAGCCGAACGACCGAGCGCAGCGAGTCAGTGAGCGAGGAAG
CGGAAGAGCGCCCAATACGCAAACCGCCTCTCCCCGCGCGTTGGCCGATTCATTAATGCAGCAAGCTCAT
GGCTGACTAATTTTTTTTATTTATGCAGAGGCCGAGGCCGCCTCGGCCTCTGAGCTATTCCAGAAGTAGT
GAGGAGGCTTTTTTGGAGGCCTAGGCTTTTGCAAAAAGCTCCCCGTGGCACGACAGGTTTCCCGACTGGA
AAGCGGGCAGTGAGCGCAACGCAATTAATGTGAGTTAGCTCACTCATTAGGCACCCCAGGCTTTACACTT
TATGCTTCCGGCTCGTATGTTGTGTGGAATTGTGAGCGGATAACAATTTCACACAGGAAACAGCTATGAC
ATGATTACGAATTTCACAAATAAAGCATTTTTTTCACTGCATTCTAGTTGTGGTTTGTCCAAACTCATCA
ATGTATCTTATCATGTCTGGATCAACTGGATAACTCAAGCTAACCAAAATCATCCCAAACTTCCCACCCC
ATACCCTATTACCACTGCCAATTACCTGTGGTTTCATTTACTCTAAACCTGTGATTCCTCTGAATTATTT
TCATTTTAAAGAAATTGTATTTGTTAAATATGTACTACAAACTTAGTAGT
