>Addgene plasmid #116818 | pHAGE-FGFR3__TACC3 | depositor partial sequence | sequence record 219694 | insert
ATGGGAGCACCAGCTTGTGCCCTGGCTCTGTGTGTGGCCGTGGCTATTGTGGCTGGCGCCTCTAGCGAGT
CTCTGGGCACAGAGCAGAGAGTCGTGGGCAGAGCCGCTGAAGTGCCTGGACCTGAGCCTGGCCAGCAAGA
GCAGCTGGTGTTTGGCTCTGGCGACGCCGTGGAACTGAGCTGTCCTCCTCCTGGTGGCGGCCCTATGGGC
CCTACAGTGTGGGTTAAGGACGGCACCGGACTGGTGCCTAGCGAGAGAGTGCTCGTTGGCCCTCAGAGAC
TGCAGGTCCTGAACGCCTCTCACGAGGACTCCGGCGCCTACAGCTGCAGACAGAGGCTGACCCAGCGGGT
GCTGTGCCACTTCTCCGTCAGAGTGACCGATGCCCCTAGCAGCGGCGACGACGAGGATGGCGAGGATGAG
GCCGAAGATACCGGCGTGGACACAGGCGCCCCTTACTGGACCAGACCCGAGCGGATGGACAAGAAACTGC
TGGCCGTGCCTGCCGCCAACACCGTGCGGTTTAGATGCCCAGCCGCCGGAAACCCCACCCCTTCCATCAG
CTGGCTGAAGAACGGAAGAGAGTTCCGGGGCGAGCACCGGATCGGCGGCATTAAGCTGAGACACCAGCAG
TGGTCCCTGGTCATGGAAAGCGTGGTGCCCTCCGACCGGGGCAACTACACCTGTGTGGTGGAAAACAAGT
TCGGCAGCATCCGGCAGACCTACACCCTGGACGTGCTGGAAAGAAGCCCTCACAGACCCATCCTGCAGGC
CGGACTGCCTGCCAATCAGACAGCCGTGCTGGGCAGCGACGTGGAATTTCACTGCAAGGTGTACAGCGAC
GCCCAGCCCCACATCCAGTGGCTGAAACACGTGGAAGTGAACGGCAGCAAAGTGGGCCCCGACGGCACAC
CTTACGTGACCGTGCTGAAAACAGCCGGCGCTAACACCACCGACAAAGAACTGGAAGTGCTGTCCCTGCA
CAACGTGACCTTCGAGGATGCCGGCGAGTACACATGTCTGGCCGGCAACAGCATCGGCTTCTCCCACCAT
TCTGCCTGGCTGGTGGTGCTGCCCGCCGAAGAGGAACTGGTGGAAGCCGACGAGGCCGGAAGCGTGTACG
CCGGAATCCTGAGCTACGGCGTGGGCTTTTTCCTGTTCATCCTGGTTGTGGCCGCCGTGACCCTGTGCAG
ACTGAGAAGCCCACCTAAGAAGGGCCTGGGCTCCCCTACCGTGCACAAGATCAGCCGGTTCCCTCTGAAG
AGACAGGTGTCCCTGGAAAGCAACGCCTCCATGAGCAGCAACACCCCTCTCGTGCGGATCGCCAGACTGT
CTAGCGGCGAAGGCCCAACCCTGGCCAACGTGTCAGAGCTGGAACTGCCAGCCGACCCCAAGTGGGAGCT
GAGCAGAGCTAGACTGACCCTGGGCAAGCCTCTGGGCGAGGGCTGCTTTGGACAGGTTGTGATGGCCGAG
GCCATCGGCATCGATAAGGATAGAGCCGCCAAGCCCGTGACAGTGGCAGTGAAGATGCTGAAGGACGACG
CCACAGACAAGGACCTGTCCGACCTGGTGTCCGAGATGGAAATGATGAAGATGATCGGCAAGCACAAGAA
CATCATCAATCTGCTGGGAGCCTGCACCCAGGGCGGACCCCTGTATGTGCTGGTCGAATACGCCGCCAAA
GGCAACCTGCGCGAGTTCCTGAGAGCCAGAAGGCCTCCCGGCCTGGACTACAGCTTCGATACCTGCAAGC
CACCCGAGGAACAGCTGACCTTTAAGGACCTCGTGTCCTGCGCCTATCAGGTGGCCAGAGGCATGGAATA
CCTGGCCTCCCAGAAGTGCATCCACCGGGACCTGGCCGCCAGAAACGTGCTCGTGACCGAGGACAACGTC
ATGAAGATCGCCGATTTCGGCCTGGCCCGGGATGTGCACAATCTGGATTACTACAAGAAAACCACCAACG
GCCGGCTGCCAGTGAAGTGGATGGCCCCTGAGGCCCTGTTCGACAGAGTGTACACCCACCAGTCTGACGT
GTGGTCCTTCGGCGTGCTGCTGTGGGAGATCTTCACACTGGGCGGCAGCCCCTACCCTGGCATCCCCGTG
GAAGAACTGTTCAAGCTGCTGAAAGAGGGCCACCGGATGGATAAGCCCGCCAATTGCACCCACGACCTGT
ATATGATCATGCGGGAATGCTGGCACGCCGCTCCAAGCCAGCGGCCTACCTTCAAACAGCTGGTTGAGGA
CCTGGACAGGGTGCTGACCGTGACCTCCACCGACGTGAAGGCCACCCAAGAGGAAAACCGCGAGCTGCGG
AGCAGATGCGAGGAACTCCACGGCAAGAACCTGGAACTCGGCAAGATCATGGACAGATTCGAAGAGGTGG
TGTACCAGGCCATGGAAGAGGTCCAGAAGCAGAAAGAGCTGTCTAAGGCCGAGATCCAGAAAGTCCTGAA
AGAAAAGGACCAGCTCACCACGGACCTGAACAGCATGGAAAAGAGCTTCAGCGACCTGTTTAAGCGCTTC
GAAAAACAGAAAGAAGTGATCGAGGGCTATCGGAAGAACGAGGAATCCCTGAAGAAGTGCGTCGAGGACT
ACCTGGCTCGGATCACACAAGAGGGGCAGCGGTATCAGGCCCTGAAGGCTCACGCCGAGGAAAAACTCCA
GCTGGCCAATGAAGAGATTGCCCAAGTGCGGTCCAAGGCCCAGGCTGAA
[138 nt withheld, positions 2710-2847]
GACTACAAGGACGATGACGACAAGTGA
